>Addgene plasmid #20012 | RelA cFlag pcDNA3 | addgene full sequence | sequence record 181539 | Addgene NGS Result
CTTCCGCTTCCTCGCTCACTGACTCGCTGCGCTCGGTCGTTCGGCTGCGGCGAGCGGTATCAGCTCACTC
AAAGGCGGTAATACGGTTATCCACAGAATCAGGGGATAACGCAGGAAAGAACATGTGAGCAAAAGGCCAG
CAAAAGGCCAGGAACCGTAAAAAGGCCGCGTTGCTGGCGTTTTTCCATAGGCTCCGCCCCCCTGACGAGC
ATCACAAAAATCGACGCTCAAGTCAGAGGTGGCGAAACCCGACAGGACTATAAAGATACCAGGCGTTTCC
CCCTGGAAGCTCCCTCGTGCGCTCTCCTGTTCCGACCCTGCCGCTTACCGGATACCTGTCCGCCTTTCTC
CCTTCGGGAAGCGTGGCGCTTTCTCATAGCTCACGCTGTAGGTATCTCAGTTCGGTGTAGGTCGTTCGCT
CCAAGCTGGGCTGTGTGCACGAACCCCCCGTTCAGCCCGACCGCTGCGCCTTATCCGGTAACTATCGTCT
TGAGTCCAACCCGGTAAGACACGACTTATCGCCACTGGCAGCAGCCACTGGTAACAGGATTAGCAGAGCG
AGGTATGTAGGCGGTGCTACAGAGTTCTTGAAGTGGTGGCCTAACTACGGCTACACTAGAAGAACAGTAT
TTGGTATCTGCGCTCTGCTGAAGCCAGTTACCTTCGGAAAAAGAGTTGGTAGCTCTTGATCCGGCAAACA
AACCACCGCTGGTAGCGGTGGTTTTTTTGTTTGCAAGCAGCAGATTACGCGCAGAAAAAAAGGATCTCAA
GAAGATCCTTTGATCTTTTCTACGGGGTCTGACGCTCAGTGGAACGAAAACTCACGTTAAGGGATTTTGG
TCATGAGATTATCAAAAAGGATCTTCACCTAGATCCTTTTAAATTAAAAATGAAGTTTTAAATCAATCTA
AAGTATATATGAGTAAACTTGGTCTGACAGTTACCAATGCTTAATCAGTGAGGCACCTATCTCAGCGATC
TGTCTATTTCGTTCATCCATAGTTGCCTGACTCCCCGTCGTGTAGATAACTACGATACGGGAGGGCTTAC
CATCTGGCCCCAGTGCTGCAATGATACCGCGAGACCCACGCTCACCGGCTCCAGATTTATCAGCAATAAA
CCAGCCAGCCGGAAGGGCCGAGCGCAGAAGTGGTCCTGCAACTTTATCCGCCTCCATCCAGTCTATTAAT
TGTTGCCGGGAAGCTAGAGTAAGTAGTTCGCCAGTTAATAGTTTGCGCAACGTTGTTGCCATTGCTACAG
GCATCGTGGTGTCACGCTCGTCGTTTGGTATGGCTTCATTCAGCTCCGGTTCCCAACGATCAAGGCGAGT
TACATGATCCCCCATGTTGTGCAAAAAAGCGGTTAGCTCCTTCGGTCCTCCGATCGTTGTCAGAAGTAAG
TTGGCCGCAGTGTTATCACTCATGGTTATGGCAGCACTGCATAATTCTCTTACTGTCATGCCATCCGTAA
GATGCTTTTCTGTGACTGGTGAGTACTCAACCAAGTCATTCTGAGAATAGTGTATGCGGCGACCGAGTTG
CTCTTGCCCGGCGTCAATACGGGATAATACCGCGCCACATAGCAGAACTTTAAAAGTGCTCATCATTGGA
AAACGTTCTTCGGGGCGAAAACTCTCAAGGATCTTACCGCTGTTGAGATCCAGTTCGATGTAACCCACTC
GTGCACCCAACTGATCTTCAGCATCTTTTACTTTCACCAGCGTTTCTGGGTGAGCAAAAACAGGAAGGCA
AAATGCCGCAAAAAAGGGAATAAGGGCGACACGGAAATGTTGAATACTCATACTCTTCCTTTTTCAATAT
TATTGAAGCATTTATCAGGGTTATTGTCTCATGAGCGGATACATATTTGAATGTATTTAGAAAAATAAAC
AAATAGGGGTTCCGCGCACATTTCCCCGAAAAGTGCCACCTGACGTCGACGGATCGGGAGATCTCCCGAT
CCCCTATGGTGCACTCTCAGTACAATCTGCTCTGATGCCGCATAGTTAAGCCAGTATCTGCTCCCTGCTT
GTGTGTTGGAGGTCGCTGAGTAGTGCGCGAGCAAAATTTAAGCTACAACAAGGCAAGGCTTGACCGACAA
TTGCATGAAGAATCTGCTTAGGGTTAGGCGTTTTGCGCTGCTTCGCGATGTACGGGCCAGATATACGCGT
TGACATTGATTATTGACTAGTTATTAATAGTAATCAATTACGGGGTCATTAGTTCATAGCCCATATATGG
AGTTCCGCGTTACATAACTTACGGTAAATGGCCCGCCTGGCTGACCGCCCAACGACCCCCGCCCATTGAC
GTCAATAATGACGTATGTTCCCATAGTAACGCCAATAGGGACTTTCCATTGACGTCAATGGGTGGAGTAT
TTACGGTAAACTGCCCACTTGGCAGTACATCAAGTGTATCATATGCCAAGTACGCCCCCTATTGACGTCA
ATGACGGTAAATGGCCCGCCTGGCATTATGCCCAGTACATGACCTTATGGGACTTTCCTACTTGGCAGTA
CATCTACGTATTAGTCATCGCTATTACCATGGTGATGCGGTTTTGGCAGTACATCAATGGGCGTGGATAG
CGGTTTGACTCACGGGGATTTCCAAGTCTCCACCCCATTGACGTCAATGGGAGTTTGTTTTGGCACCAAA
ATCAACGGGACTTTCCAAAATGTCGTAACAACTCCGCCCCATTGACGCAAATGGGCGGTAGGCGTGTACG
GTGGGAGGTCTATATAAGCAGAGCTCTCTGGCTAACTAGAGAACCCACTGCTTACTGGCTTATCGAAATT
AATACGACTCACTATAGGGAGACCCAAGCTTCCACCATGGACGATCTGTTTCCCCTCATCTTTCCCTCAG
AGCCAGCCCAGGCTTCTGGGCCTTATGTGGAGATCATCGAACAGCCGAAGCAACGGGGCATGCGATTCCG
CTATAAATGCGAGGGGCGCTCAGCGGGCAGTATTCCTGGCGAGAGAAGCACAGATACCACCAAGACACAC
CCCACCATCAAGATCAATGGCTACACAGGACCAGGAACAGTTCGAATCTCCCTGGTCACCAAGGATCCAC
CTCACCGGCCTCATCCACATGAACTTGTGGGGAAGGACTGCCGGGATGGCTACTATGAGGCTGACCTCTG
CCCAGACCGCAGTATCCATAGCTTCCAGAACCTGGGGATCCAGTGTGTGAAGAAGCGAGACCTGGAGCAA
GCCATTAGCCAGCGAATCCAGACCAACAATAACCCCTTTCACGTTCCTATAGAGGAGCAGCGCGGGGACT
ATGACTTGAATGCAGTGCGCCTCTGCTTCCAGGTGACAGTGCGGGACCCAGCAGGCAGGCCCCTCCTCCT
GACCCCTGTCCTCTCACATCCGATTTTTGATAACCGGGCCCCCAACACTGCCGAGCTCAAGATCTGCCGA
GTAAACCGGAACTCTGGGAGCTGCCTCGGTGGGGATGAGATCTTCTTGCTGTGCGACAAGGTGCAGAAAG
AAGACATTGAGGTGTATTTCACGGGACCAGGCTGGGAGGCACGAGGCTCCTTTTCTCAAGCTGATGTGCA
TCGGCAAGTGGCCATTGTGTTCCGGACTCCTCCGTACGCCGACCCCAGCCTCCAGGCTCCTGTTCGAGTC
TCCATGCAGCTACGGCGGCCTTCTGATCGCGAGCTCAGTGAGCCCATGGAGTTCCAGTACTTGCCAGACA
CAGATGATCGCCACCGGATTGAAGAGAAGCGCAAAAGGACCTATGAGACCTTCAAGAGTATCATGAAGAA
GAGTCCTTTCAATGGACCAACTGAACCCCGGCCTCCAACCCGGCGTATTGCTGTGCCTACCCGAAACTCA
ACTTCTGTCCCCAAGCCAGCCCCGCAGCCCTACACCTTCCCAGCATCCCTCAGCACCATCAACTTTGATG
AGTTTTCCCCCATGCTGTTACCATCAGGGCAGATCTCAAACCAGGCCCTGGCCTTAGCACCGTCCTCTGC
CCCAGTCCTTGCCCAGACCATGGTCCCTTCCTCAGCCATGGTACCTCTGGCTCAGCCCCCAGCTCCTGCC
CCAGTTCTAACCCCGGGTCCTCCCCAGTCCCTGTCTGCACCTGTTCCAAAGAGCACCCAGGCTGGGGAAG
GCACGCTGTCGGAAGCCCTGCTGCACCTGCAGTTTGATGCTGATGAAGACTTGGGGGCCTTGCTTGGCAA
CAGCACAGACCCAGGAGTGTTCACAGACCTGGCATCTGTGGACAACTCAGAGTTTCAGCAGCTCCTGAAC
CAGGGTGTGTCCATGTCTCACTCCACAGCTGAGCCCATGCTGATGGAGTACCCTGAAGCTATAACTCGCC
TGGTGACAGGGTCCCAGAGGCCCCCTGACCCAGCTCCCACACCCCTGGGGACCTCGGGGCTTCCCAATGG
TCTCTCCGGAGATGAAGACTTCTCCTCCATTGCGGACATGGACTTCTCTGCTCTTTTGAGTCAGATCAGC
TCCCTCGAGGGTACCGGATCCGACTACAAGGACGACGATGACAAGTAAGAATTCTATTCTATAGTGTCAC
CTAAATGCTAGAGCTCGCTGATCAGCCTCGACTGTGCCTTCTAGTTGCCAGCCATCTGTTGTTTGCCCCT
CCCCCGTGCCTTCCTTGACCCTGGAAGGTGCCACTCCCACTGTCCTTTCCTAATAAAATGAGGAAATTGC
ATCGCATTGTCTGAGTAGGTGTCATTCTATTCTGGGGGGTGGGGTGGGGCAGGACAGCAAGGGGGAGGAT
TGGGAAGACAATAGCAGGCATGCTGGGGATGCGGTGGGCTCTATGGCTTCTGAGGCGGAAAGAACCAGCT
GGGGCTCTAGGGGGTATCCCC
[124 nt withheld, positions 4852-4975]
C
[91 nt withheld, positions 4977-5067]
A
[49 nt withheld, positions 5069-5117]
CCTTTGACGTTGGAGTCCACGTTCTTT
[37 nt withheld, positions 5145-5181]
ACCCTATCTCGGTCTATTCTTTTGATTTATAAGGGATTTTGCCGATTTCGGCCTATTGGTTAAAAAATGA
GCTGATTTAACAAAAATTTAACGCGAATTAATTCTGTGGAATGTGTGTCAGTTAGGGTGTGGAAAGTCCC
CAGGCTCCCCAGCAGGCAGAAGTATGCAAAGCATGCATCTCAATTAGTCAGCAACCAGGTGTGGAAAGTC
CCCAGGCTCCCCAGCAGGCAGAAGTATGCAAAGCATGCATCTCAATTAGTCAGCAACCATAGTCCCGCCC
CTAACTCCGCCCATCCCGCCCCTAACTCCGCCCAGTTCCGCCCATTCTCCGCCCCATGGCTGACTAATTT
TTTTTATTTATGCAGAGGCCGAGGCCGCCTCTGCCTCTGAGCTATTCCAGAAGTAGTGAGGAGGCTTTTT
TGGAGGCCTAGGCTTTTGCAAAAAGCTCCCGGGAGCTTGTATATCCATTTTCGGATCTGATCAAGAGACA
GGATGAGGATCGTTTCGCATGATTGAACAAGATGGATTGCACGCAGGTTCTCCGGCCGCTTGGGTGGAGA
GGCTATTCGGCTATGACTGGGCACAACAGACAATCGGCTGCTCTGATGCCGCCGTGTTCCGGCTGTCAGC
GCAGGGGCGCCCGGTTCTTTTTGTCAAGACCGACCTGTCCGGTGCCCTGAATGAACTGCAGGACGAGGCA
GCGCGGCTATCGTGGCTGGCCACGACGGGCGTTCCTTGCGCAGCTGTGCTCGACGTTGTCACTGAAGCGG
GAAGGGACTGGCTGCTATTGGGCGAAGTGCCGGGGCAGGATCTCCTGTCATCTCACCTTGCTCCTGCCGA
GAAAGTATCCATCATGGCTGATGCAATGCGGCGGCTGCATACGCTTGATCCGGCTACCTGCCCATTCGAC
CACCAAGCGAAACATCGCATCGAGCGAGCACGTACTCGGATGGAAGCCGGTCTTGTCGATCAGGATGATC
TGGACGAAGAGCATCAGGGGCTCGCGCCAGCCGAACTGTTCGCCAGGCTCAAGGCGCGCATGCCCGACGG
CGAGGATCTCGTCGTGACCCATGGCGATGCCTGCTTGCCGAATATCATGGTGGAAAATGGCCGCTTTTCT
GGATTCATCGACTGTGGCCGGCTGGGTGTGGCGGACCGCTATCAGGACATAGCGTTGGCTACCCGTGATA
TTGCTGAAGAGCTTGGCGGCGAATGGGCTGACCGCTTCCTCGTGCTTTACGGTATCGCCGCTCCCGATTC
GCAGCGCATCGCCTTCTATCGCCTTCTTGACGAGTTCTTCTGAGCGGGACTCTGGGGTTCGAAATGACCG
ACCAAGCGACGCCCAACCTGCCATCACGAGATTTCGATTCCACCGCCGCCTTCTATGAAAGGTTGGGCTT
CGGAATCGTTTTCCGGGACGCCGGCTGGATGATCCTCCAGCGCGGGGATCTCATGCTGGAGTTCTTCGCC
CACCCCAACTTGTTTATTGCAGCTTATAATGGTTACAAATAAAGCAATAGCATCACAAATTTCACAAATA
AAGCATTTTTTTCACTGCATTCTAGTTGTGGTTTGTCCAAACTCATCAATGTATCTTATCATGTCTGTAT
ACCGTCGACCTCTAGCTAGAGCTTGGCGTAATCATGGTCATAGCTGTTTCCTGTGTGAAATTGTTATCCG
CTCACAATTCCACACAACATACGAGCCGGAAGCATAAAGTGTAAAGCCTGGGGTGCCTAATGAGTGAGCT
AACTCACATTAATTGCGTTGCGCTCACTGCCCGCTTTCCAGTCGGGAAACCTGTCGTGCCAGCTGCATTA
ATGAATCGGCCAACGCGCGGGGAGAGGCGGTTTGCGTATTGGGCGCT
Features (pLannotate 1.2.2; 22 found; start..end, strand, type, name):
    182..770     -  rep_origin     ori: high-copy-number ColE1/pMB1/pBR322/pUC origin of replication
    941..1801    -  CDS            AmpR: β-lactamase; bla; confers resistance to ampicillin, carbenicillin, and related antibiotics
   1802..1906    -  promoter       AmpR promoter: bla
   1965..2017    -  misc_feature   bom (fragment): basis of mobility region from pBR322
   2172..2551    +  enhancer       CMV enhancer: human cytomegalovirus immediate early enhancer
   2552..2755    +  promoter       CMV promoter: human cytomegalovirus (CMV) immediate early promoter
   2751..2784    +  LTR            5' LTR (truncated) (fragment): truncated 5' long terminal repeat (LTR) from HIV-1
   2800..2818    +  promoter       T7 promoter: promoter for bacteriophage T7 RNA polymerase
   2837..4483    +  CDS            Rela: TF65_MOUSE - Also known as Nfkb3. Experimental evidence at protein level: Swiss-Prot protein existence level 1. NF-kappa-B is a pleiotropic transcription factor present in almost all cell types and is the endpoint of a series of signal transduction events that are initiated by a vast array of stimuli related to many biological processes such as inflammation, immunity, differentiation, cell growth, tumorigenesis and apoptosis. NF-kappa-B is a homo- or heterodimeric complex formed by the Rel-like domain- containing proteins RELA/p65, RELB, NFKB1/p105, NFKB1/p50, REL and NFKB2/p52. The heterodime
   4505..4525    +  CDS            FLAG (fragment): FLAG® epitope tag, followed by an enterokinase cleavage site
   4538..4556    -  promoter       SP6 promoter: promoter for bacteriophage SP6 RNA polymerase
   4582..4806    +  polyA_signal   bGH poly(A) signal: bovine growth hormone polyadenylation signal
   4810..4831    +  promoter       SV40 promoter (fragment): SV40 enhancer and early promoter
   4852..5280    +  rep_origin     f1 ori (sequence partly withheld): f1 bacteriophage origin of replication; arrow indicates direction of (+) strand synthesis
   5294..5623    +  promoter       SV40 promoter: SV40 enhancer and early promoter
   5690..6481    +  CDS            neo: KKA2_KLEPN - Also known as kan, nptII. Experimental evidence at protein level: Swiss-Prot protein existence level 1. Resistance to kanamycin, neomycin, paromomycin, ribostamycin, butirosin and gentamicin B. From Klebsiella pneumoniae.
   6505..6663    +  CDS            ble (fragment): BLE_KLEPN - Experimental evidence at protein level: Swiss-Prot protein existence level 1. Binding protein with a strong affinity to the bleomycin family of antibiotics. Binds to CL990; an antimitotic-antibiotic compound. From Klebsiella pneumoniae.
   6658..6779    +  polyA_signal   SV40 poly(A) signal: SV40 polyadenylation signal
   6852..6868    -  protein_bind   lac operator: The lac repressor binds to the lac operator to inhibit transcription in E. coli. This inhibition can be relieved by adding lactose or isopropyl-β-D-thiogalactopyranoside (IPTG). lac repressor encoded by lacI
   6876..6906    -  promoter       lac promoter: promoter for the E. coli lac operon
   6921..6942    -  protein_bind   CAP binding site: CAP binding activates transcription in the presence of cAMP. E. coli catabolite activator protein
   6955..7047    -  CDS            lacI (fragment): lac repressor; lacI; The lac repressor binds to the lac operator to inhibit transcription in E. coli. This inhibition can be relieved by adding lactose or isopropyl-β-D-thiogalactopyranoside (IPTG).
