[The description below was written by a language model from this plasmid's Addgene catalogue record and pLannotate feature annotations shown in this document.]
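Description:
RelA cFlag pcDNA3 is a mammalian expression plasmid built on a modified Invitrogen pcDNA3 backbone ("cFlag pcDNA3") that supplies a C-terminal FLAG epitope. It carries the mouse Rela coding sequence (p65, the NF-κB subunit; about 1.65 kb), cloned between HindIII and XhoI sites that both remain intact. The depositor notes that a Kozak consensus and start codon sit immediately next to the 5′ cloning site. In the sequenced 7,048-nt record, the Rela open reading frame lies downstream of the human cytomegalovirus immediate-early enhancer and promoter and is followed shortly by the FLAG tag, so the protein is expressed as a C-terminally tagged fusion. Transcripts are terminated by the bovine growth hormone polyadenylation signal. T7 and SP6 promoters flank the insert in opposing orientations. They serve as sequencing primer sites and could in principle drive in vitro transcription.

The plasmid is propagated in E. coli at high copy through a ColE1/pUC-type origin with ampicillin selection from the β-lactamase gene, and an f1 origin is also present. For mammalian cells, an SV40 early promoter drives the neomycin phosphotransferase gene, followed by an SV40 poly(A) signal, which allows G418 selection of stable transfectants. Several short annotations (an HIV-1 LTR fragment, a ble fragment, a bom fragment, and lac promoter/operator and lacI remnants) look like backbone residues or partial sequence matches rather than functional modules.

The construct suits transient or stable overexpression of epitope-tagged RelA, with detection or immunoprecipitation through FLAG. The associated publication compares DNA-binding affinity and selective gene activation among Rel family members, particularly c-Rel.
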