Addgene plasmid #20012: RelA cFlag pcDNA3
Depositing lab: Stephen Smale. Depositing organization: University of California, Los Angeles (UCLA). Publication: A c-Rel subdomain responsible for enhanced DNA-binding affinity and selective gene activation. Sanjabi S, Williams KJ, Saccani S, Zhou L, Hoffmann A, Ghosh G, Gerondakis S, Natoli G, Smale ST. Genes Dev. 2005 Sep 15. 19(18):2138-51. 10.1101/gad.1329805 PubMed 16166378.
Backbone
  Vector backbone: cFlag pcDNA3
  Backbone manufacturer: Invitrogen
  Backbone size w/o insert (bp): 5400
  Vector type: Mammalian Expression
  Selectable markers: Neomycin (select with G418)
Growth in bacteria
  Bacterial resistance: Ampicillin, 100 μg/mL
  Growth temperature: 37°C
  Growth strain: DH5alpha
  Growth instructions: DH5-alpha
  Copy number: High Copy
Gene/Insert
  Gene/Insert name: RelA (alt name: p65)
  Species: M. musculus (mouse)
  Insert size (bp): 1650
  GenBank ID: NM_009045
  Entrez Gene: Rela (a.k.a. p65, p65 NF-kappa B, p65 NFkB)
  Tag / fusion protein: Flag (C terminal on backbone)
  Cloning method: Restriction Enzyme; 5′ cloning site HindIII (not destroyed); 3′ cloning site XhoI (not destroyed)
  Sequencing primers: 5′ T7; 3′ SP6
Terms and licenses: Academic/Nonprofit Terms; Industry Terms: Not Available to Industry
Depositor comments: See cFlag pcDNA plasmid for backbone information. 5' insert restriction site flanked by kozak/start site (CCACCATG).
How to cite: RelA cFlag pcDNA3 was a gift from Stephen Smale (Addgene plasmid # 20012 ; http://n2t.net/addgene:20012 ; RRID:Addgene_20012)
