>Addgene plasmid #20012 | RelA cFlag pcDNA3 | addgene partial sequence | sequence record 25737 | 20012 with T7
TCCATGGACGATCTGTTTCCCCTCATCTTTCCCTCAGAGCCAGCCCAGGCTTCTGGGCCTTATGTGGAGA
TCATCGAACAGCCGAAGCAACGGGGCATGCGATTCCGCTATAAATGCGAGGGGCGCTCAGCGGGCAGTAT
TCCTGGCGAGAGAAGCACAGATACCACCAAGACACACCCCACCATCAAGATCAATGGCTACACAGGACCA
GGAACAGTTCGAATCTCCCTGGTCACCAAGGATCCACCTCACCGGCCTCATCCACATGAACTTGTGGGGA
AGGACTGCCGGGATGGCTACTATGAGGCTGACCTCTGCCCAGACCGCAGTATCCATAGCTTCCAGAACCT
GGGGATCCAGTGTGTGAAGAAGCGAGACCTGGAGCAAGCCATTAGCCAGCGAATCCAGACCAACAATAAC
CCCTTTCACGTTCCTATAGAGGAGCAGCGCGGGGACTATGACTTGAATGCAGTGCGCCTCTGCTTCCAGG
TGACAGTGCGGGACCCAGCAGGCAGGCCCCTCCTCCTGACCCCTGTCCTCTCACATCCGATTTTTGATAA
CCGGGCCCCCAACACTGCCGAGCTCAAGATCTGCCGAGTAAACCGGAACTCTGGGAGCTGCCTCGGTGGG
GATGAGATCTTCTTGCTGTGCGACAAGGTGCAGAAAGAAGACATTGAGGTGTATTTCACGGGACCAGGCT
GGGAGGCACGAGGCTCCTTTTCTCAAGCTGATGTGCATCGGCAAGTGGCCATTGTGTTCCGGACTCCTCC
GTACGCCGACCCCAGCCTCCAGGCTCCTGTTCGAGTCTCCATGCAGCTACGGCGGCCTTCTGATCGCGAG
CTCAGTGAGCCCATGGAGTTCCA
