>Addgene plasmid #20012 | RelA cFlag pcDNA3 | addgene partial sequence | sequence record 41971 | CMV-F 5'-CGCAAATGGGCGGTAGGCGTG-3'
GCGAGCTCTCTGGCTAACTAGAGAACCCACTGCTTACTGGCTTATCGAAATTAATACGACTCACTATAGG
GAGACCCAAGCTTCCACCATGGACGATCTGTTTCCCCTCATCTTTCCCTCAGAGCCAGCCCAGGCTTCTG
GGCCTTATGTGGAGATCATCGAACAGCCGAAGCAACGGGGCATGCGATTCCGCTATAAATGCGAGGGGCG
CTCAGCGGGCAGTATTCCTGGCGAGAGAAGCACAGATACCACCAAGACACACCCCACCATCAAGATCAAT
GGCTACACAGGACCAGGAACAGTTCGAATCTCCCTGGTCACCAAGGATCCACCTCACCGGCCTCATCCAC
ATGAACTTGTGGGGAAGGACTGCCGGGATGGCTACTATGAGGCTGACCTCTGCCCAGACCGCAGTATCCA
TAGCTTCCAGAACCTGGGGATCCAGTGTGTGAAGAAGCGAGACCTGGAGCAAGCCATTAGCCAGCGAATC
CAGACCAACAATAACCCCTTTCACGTTCCTATAGAGGAGCAGCGCGGGGACTATGACTTGAATGCAGTGC
GCCTCTGCTTCCAGGTGACAGTGCGGGACCCAGCAGGCAGGCCCCTCCTCCTGACCCCTGTCCTCTCACA
TCCGATTTTTGATAACCGGGCCCCCAACACTGCCGAGCTCAAGATCTGCCGAGTAAACCGGAACTCTGGG
AGCTGCCTCGGTGGGGATGAGATCTTCTTGCTGTGCGACAAGGTGCAGAAAGAAGACATTGAGGTGTATT
TCACGGGACCAGGCTGGGAGGCACGAGGCTCCTTTTCTCAAGCTGATGTGCA
