>Addgene plasmid #20012 | RelA cFlag pcDNA3 | addgene partial sequence | sequence record 43044 | BGH-rev 5'-TAGAAGGCACAGTCGAGG-3'
CTATAGAATAGAATTCTTACTTGTCATCGTCGTCCTTGTAGTCGGATCCGGTACCCTCGAGGGAGCTGAT
CTGACTCAAAAGAGCAGAGAAGTCCATGTCCGCAATGGAGGAGAAGTCTTCATCTCCGGAGAGACCATTG
GGAAGCCCCGAGGTCCCCAGGGGTGTGGGAGCTGGGTCAGGGGGCCTCTGGGACCCTGTCACCAGGCGAG
TTATAGCTTCAGGGTACTCCATCAGCATGGGCTCAGCTGTGGAGTGAGACATGGACACACCCTGGTTCAG
GAGCTGCTGAAACTCTGAGTTGTCCACAGATGCCAGGTCTGTGAACACTCCTGGGTCTGTGCTGTTGCCA
AGCAAGGCCCCCAAGTCTTCATCAGCATCAAACTGCAGGTGCAGCAGGGCTTCCGACAGCGTGCCTTCCC
CAGCCTGGGTGCTCTTTGGAACAGGTGCAGACAGGGACTGGGGAGGACCCGGGGTTAGAACTGGGGCAGG
AGCTGGGGGCTGAGCCAGAGGTACCATGGCTGAGGAAGGGACCATGGTCTGGGCAAGGACTGGGGCAGAG
GACGGTGCTAAGGCCAGGGCCTGGTTTGAGATCTGCCCTGATGGTAACAGCATGGGGGAAAACTCATCAA
AGTTGATGGTGCTGAGGGATGCTGGGAAGGTGTAGGGCTGCGGGGCTGGCTTGGGGACAGAAGTTGAGTT
TCGGGTAGGCACAGCAATACGCCGGGTTGGAGGCCGGGGTTCAGTTGGTCCATTGAAAGGACTCTTCTTC
ATGATACTCTTGAAGGTCTCATAGGTCCTTTTGCGCTTCTCTTCAATCCGGTGGCGATCATCTGTGTCTG
GCAAGTACTGGAACTCCATGGGCTCACTG
